Addgene plasmid #235385: STK190_pSTK0B-RiboJ-RBS0
Purpose: Very strong RBS in B. subtilis. RiboJ is a self cutting 5' region of the mRNA to avoid interactions with the RBS.
Depositing lab: Tom Ellis. Depositing organization: Imperial College London.
Backbone
  Vector backbone: pSB1A2
  Backbone manufacturer: iGEM
  Vector type: Bacterial Expression
Growth in bacteria
  Bacterial resistance: Chloramphenicol, 25 μg/mL
  Growth temperature: 37°C
  Growth strain: DH5alpha
  Copy number: High Copy
Gene/Insert
  Gene/Insert name: RiboJ-RBS0
  Species: Other
  Mutation: No
  Cloning method: Restriction Enzyme; 5′ cloning site Unknown (unknown if destroyed)
Terms and licenses: Academic/Nonprofit Terms; Industry Terms: Not Available to Industry
How to cite: STK190_pSTK0B-RiboJ-RBS0 was a gift from Tom Ellis (Addgene plasmid # 235385 ; http://n2t.net/addgene:235385 ; RRID:Addgene_235385)
