[The description below was written by a language model from this plasmid's Addgene catalogue record and pLannotate feature annotations shown in this document.]
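Description:
STK190_pSTK0B-RiboJ-RBS0 is a small (about 2.2 kb) bacterial part-storage plasmid carrying a translation-initiation module intended for use in Bacillus subtilis. The catalogue lists the iGEM BioBrick vector pSB1A2 as the backbone. The plasmid is maintained in E. coli at high copy through a ColE1/pUC-type origin of replication. Selection is by chloramphenicol, provided by the E. coli cat gene (chloramphenicol acetyltransferase) under its native cat promoter. No ampicillin marker is annotated, so the sequenced construct evidently differs from the original ampicillin-resistant pSB1A2 in its marker. No B. subtilis replication origin, integration arms or Bacillus-selectable marker are annotated, which suggests the plasmid serves as a source of the part rather than as a vector that works directly in Bacillus.

The insert, RiboJ-RBS0, sits just downstream of a BioBrick prefix sequence. It lies between transcription terminators (a putative bacterial terminator on one side and the his operon terminator on the other) that insulate it from the backbone, and a lambda t0 terminator follows the resistance cassette. RiboJ is a self-cleaving insulator element; its core is detected in the feature table as the hammerhead ribozyme from tobacco ringspot virus satellite RNA. When transcribed, it cuts away the upstream 5′ leader of the mRNA, so that promoter-derived sequence cannot interact with the ribosome binding site and alter its performance. RBS0 is described as a very strong ribosome binding site for B. subtilis, although it is too short to be annotated separately. The record shows no promoter or coding sequence attached to the part. The part would therefore be combined with a promoter and a gene of interest to obtain high, context-independent expression in B. subtilis.
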