Features (pLannotate 1.2.2; 8 found; start..end, strand, type, name):
     86..742     -  CDS            cat: CAT_ECOLX - Experimental evidence at protein level: Swiss-Prot protein existence level 1. This enzyme is an effector of chloramphenicol resistance in bacteria. From Escherichia coli. This protein is used as a marker in many commonly used cloning vectors, such as pACYC184.
    743..840     -  promoter       cat promoter: promoter of the E. coli cat gene encoding chloramphenicol acetyltransferase
    926..969     -  terminator     bacterial terminator: putative bacterial transcription terminator
    972..991     +  misc_feature   BioBrick prefix: BioBrick prefix for parts that start with "ATG"
   1031..1080    -  misc_RNA       sTRSV HHRz: hammerhead ribozyme from the tobacco ringspot virus satellite RNA (Khvorova et al., 2003)
   1133..1190    +  terminator     his operon terminator: This putative transcriptin terminator from the E. coli his operon has a 2-bp deletion introduced during synthesis. Its efficiency has not been determined.
   1385..1973    -  rep_origin     ori: high-copy-number ColE1/pMB1/pBR322/pUC origin of replication
   2156..62      -  terminator     lambda t0 terminator (across the origin): transcription terminator from phage lambda
>Addgene plasmid #235385 | STK190_pSTK0B-RiboJ-RBS0 | addgene full sequence | sequence record 502643 | Addgene NGS Result
GAGCGTTCTGAACAAATCCAGATGGAGTTCTGAGGTCATTACTGGATCTATCAACAGGAGTCCAAGCGAG
CTCGATATCAAATTACGCCCCGCCCTGCCACTCATCGCAGTACTGTTGTAATTCATTAAGCATTCTGCCG
ACATGGAAGCCATCACAAACGGCATGATGAACCTGAATCGCCAGCGGCATCAGCACCTTGTCGCCTTGCG
TATAATATTTGCCCATGGTGAAAACGGGGGCGAAGAAGTTGTCCATATTGGCCACGTTTAAATCAAAACT
GGTGAAACTCACCCAGGGATTGGCTGACACGAAAAACATATTCTCAATAAACCCTTTAGGGAAATAGGCC
AGGTTTTCACCGTAACACGCCACATCTTGCGAATATATGTGTAGAAACTGCCGGAAATCGTCGTGGTATT
CACTCCAGAGCGATGAAAACGTTTCAGTTTGCTCATGGAAAACGGTGTAACAAGGGTGAACACTATCCCA
TATCACCAGCTCACCGTCTTTCATTGCCATACGAAATTCCGGATGAGCATTCATCAGGCGGGCAAGAATG
TGAATAAAGGCCGGATAAAACTTGTGCTTATTTTTCTTTACGGTCTTTAAAAAGGCCGTAATATCCAGCT
GAACGGTCTGGTTATAGGTACATTGAGCAACTGACTGAAATGCCTCAAAATGTTCTTTACGATGCCATTG
GGATATATCAACGGTGGTATATCCAGTGATTTTTTTCTCCATTTTAGCTTCCTTAGCTCCTGAAAATCTC
GATAACTCAAAAAATACGCCCGGTAGTGATCTTATTTCATTATGGTGAAAGTTGGAACCTCTTACGTGCC
CGATCAACTCGAGTGCCACCTGACGTCTAAGAAACCATTATTATCATGACATTAACCTATAAAAATAGGC
GTATCACGAGGCAGAATTTCAGATAAAAAAAATCCTTAGCTTTCGCTAAGGATGATTTCTGGAATTCGCG
GCCGCTTCTAGACTGAGGTCTCAACATTTAAACAAAATTATTTGTAGAGGCTGTTTCGTCCTCACGGACT
CATCAGACCGGAAAGCACATCCGGTGACAGCTGATTAACTAATAAGGAGGACAAACATGGGTATGTGAGA
CCCCTCCTGCAGTCCGGCAAAAAAGGGCAAGGTGTCACCACCCTGCCCTTTTTCTTTAAAACCGAAAAGA
TTACTTCGCGTTATGCAGGCTTCCTCGCTCACTGACTCGCTGCGCTCGGTCGTTCGGCTGCGGCGAGCGG
TATCAGCTCACTCAAAGGCGGTAATACGGTTATCCACAGAATCAGGGGATAACGCAGGAAAGAACATGTG
AGCAAAAGGCCAGCAAAAGGCCAGGAACCGTAAAAAGGCCGCGTTGCTGGCGTTTTTCCACAGGCTCCGC
CCCCCTGACGAGCATCACAAAAATCGACGCTCAAGTCAGAGGTGGCGAAACCCGACAGGACTATAAAGAT
ACCAGGCGTTTCCCCCTGGAAGCTCCCTCGTGCGCTCTCCTGTTCCGACCCTGCCGCTTACCGGATACCT
GTCCGCCTTTCTCCCTTCGGGAAGCGTGGCGCTTTCTCATAGCTCACGCTGTAGGTATCTCAGTTCGGTG
TAGGTCGTTCGCTCCAAGCTGGGCTGTGTGCACGAACCCCCCGTTCAGCCCGACCGCTGCGCCTTATCCG
GTAACTATCGTCTTGAGTCCAACCCGGTAAGACACGACTTATCGCCACTGGCAGCAGCCACTGGTAACAG
GATTAGCAGAGCGAGGTATGTAGGCGGTGCTACAGAGTTCTTGAAGTGGTGGCCTAACTACGGCTACACT
AGAAGAACAGTATTTGGTATCTGCGCTCTGCTGAAGCCAGTTACCTTCGGAAAAAGAGTTGGTAGCTCTT
GATCCGGCAAACAAACCACCGCTGGTAGCGGTGGTTTTTTTGTTTGCAAGCAGCAGATTACGCGCAGAAA
AAAAGGATCTCAAGAAGATCCTTTGATCTTTTCTACGGGGTCTGACGCTCAGTGGAACGAAAACTCACGT
TAAGGGATTTTGGTCATGAGATTATCAAAAAGGATCTTCACCTAGATCCTTTTAAATTAAAAATGAAGTT
TTAAATCAATCTAAAGTATATATGAGTAAACTTGGTCTGACAGCTCGAGGCTTGGATTCTCACCAATAAA
AAACGCCCGGCGGCAACC
